Addgene plasmid #72352: PX458_ATF4_2
Purpose: Encodes gRNA for 3' target of human ATF4 along with Cas9 with 2A GFP
Depositing lab: Eric Mendenhall & Richard M. Myers. Depositing organization: University of Alabama in Huntsville.
Backbone
  Vector backbone: PX458
  Backbone size w/o insert (bp): 9289
  Vector type: CRISPR
Growth in bacteria
  Bacterial resistance: Ampicillin, 100 μg/mL
  Growth temperature: 37°C
  Growth strain: DH5alpha
  Copy number: High Copy
Gene/Insert
  Gene/Insert name: ATF4
  gRNA/shRNA sequence: GCTCCTGACTATCCTCAACT
  Species: H. sapiens (human)
  Entrez Gene: ATF4 (a.k.a. CREB-2, CREB2, TAXREB67, TXREB)
  Cloning method: Gibson Cloning
  Sequencing primers: 5′ pBR322ori-F
Terms and licenses: Academic/Nonprofit Terms; Industry Terms: Not Available to Industry
Depositor comments: Note: This plasmid is part of the Mendenhall and Meyers CRISPR-based Tagging system to add a tag (currently using FLAG) to endogenous proteins. Please see https://www.addgene.org/crispr/tagging/ for more details.
How to cite: PX458_ATF4_2 was a gift from Eric Mendenhall & Richard M. Myers (Addgene plasmid # 72352 ; http://n2t.net/addgene:72352 ; RRID:Addgene_72352)
