[The description below was written by a language model from this plasmid's Addgene catalogue record.]
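Description:
PX458_ATF4_2 is a CRISPR plasmid built on the PX458 backbone (listed as 9289 bp without insert) that delivers both a guide RNA and Cas9 from a single vector. It is propagated in E. coli as a high-copy plasmid under ampicillin selection. The insert, introduced by Gibson cloning, is a guide RNA spacer directed against the 3' end of the human ATF4 gene, which encodes a transcription factor also known as CREB-2. The record states that the plasmid also encodes Cas9 linked to GFP through a 2A peptide. This arrangement yields the nuclease and the fluorescent protein as separate polypeptides from one transcript, so green fluorescence marks cells that received and express the construct and can be used to identify or enrich them. No feature table is provided, and the record does not state which promoters drive the guide RNA or the Cas9-2A-GFP cassette, nor does it name the origin of replication.

According to the depositor comments, the plasmid belongs to a CRISPR-based tagging system designed to add an epitope tag, currently FLAG, to endogenous proteins. In that context, cutting near the 3' end of the ATF4 coding region would create a double-strand break where a tag could be inserted by homology-directed repair, giving a C-terminally tagged ATF4 expressed from its native locus. Any donor template for that step would have to be supplied separately, as none is described in this record. The "_2" in the name suggests it may be one of several guides designed for this target, though the record does not say so explicitly.
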