>Addgene plasmid #72352 | PX458_ATF4_2 | addgene partial sequence | sequence record 134601 | pBR322ori-F 5'-GGGAAACGCCTGGTATCTTT-3'
GAGCGTCGATTTTTGTGATGCTCGTCAGGGGGGCGGAGCCTATGGAAAAACGCCAGCAACGCGGCCTTTT
TACGGTTCCTGGCCTTTTGCTGGCCTTTTGCTCACATGTGAGGGCCTATTTCCCATGATTCCTTCATATT
TGCATATACGATACAAGGCTGTTAGAGAGATAATTGGAATTAATTTGACTGTAAACACAAAGATATTAGT
ACAAAATACGTGACGTANAAAGTAATAATTTCTTGGGTAGTTTGCAGTTTTAAAATTATGTTTTAAAATG
GACTATCATATGCTTACCGTAACTTGAAAGTATTTCGATTTCTTGGCTTTATATATCTTGTGGAAAGGAC
GAAACACCGCTCCTGACTATCCTCAACTGTTTTAGAGCTAGAAATAGCAAGTTAAAATAAGGCTAGTCCG
TTATCAACTTGAAAAAGTGGCACCGAGTCGGTGCTTTTTTGTTTTA
