>Addgene plasmid #72352 | PX458_ATF4_2 | addgene partial sequence | sequence record 134602 | pCBhProF2 5'-agggtttaagggatggttgg-3'
CGACGGAGACTACAAGGATCATGATATTGATTACAAAGACGATGACGATAAGATGGCCCCAAAGAAGAAG
CGGAAGGTCGGTATCCACGGAGTCCCAGCAGCCGACAAGAAGTACAGCATCGGCCTGGACATCGGCACCA
ACTCTGTGGGCTGGGCCGTGATCACCGACGAGTACAAGGTGCCCAGCAAGAAATTCAAGGTGCTGGGCAA
CACCGACCGGCACAGCATCAAGAAGAACCTGATCGGAGCCCTGCTGTTCGACAGCGGCGAAACAGCCGAG
GCCACCCGGCTGAAGAGAACCGCCAGAAGAAGATACACCAGACGGAAGAACCGGATCTGCTATCTGCAAG
AGATCTTCAGCAACGAGATGGCCAAGGTGGACGACAGCTTCTTCCACAGACTGGAAGAGTCCTTCCTGGT
GGAAGAGGATAAGAAGCACGAGCGGCACCCCATCTTCGGCAACATCGTGGACGAGGTGGCCTACCACGAG
AAGTACCCCACCATCTACCACCTGAGAAAGAAACTGGTGGACAGCACCGACAAGGCCGACCTGCGGCTGA
TCTATCTGGCCCTGGCCCACATGATCAAGTTCCGGGGCCACTTCCTGATCGAGGGCGACCTGAACCCCGA
CAACAGCGACGTGGACAAGCTGTTCATCCAGCTGGTGCAGACCTACAACCAGCTGTTCGAGGAAAACCCC
ATCAACGCCAGCGGCGTGGACGCCAAGGCCATCCTGTCTGCCAGACTGAGCAAGAGCAGACGGCTGGAAA
